Addgene plasmid #31750: Khc73(1-623)-GFP
Depositing lab: Ron Vale. Depositing organization: University of California, San Francisco (UCSF).
Backbone
  Vector backbone: pMTWG
  Backbone manufacturer: Invitrogen
  Backbone size w/o insert (bp): 4000
  Vector type: Mammalian Expression
Growth in bacteria
  Bacterial resistance: Ampicillin, 100 μg/mL
  Growth temperature: 37°C
  Growth strain: DH5alpha
  Copy number: Unknown
Gene/Insert
  Gene/Insert name: Khc73
  Species: D. melanogaster (fly)
  Mutation: Contains only aa 1-623, L466P
  Entrez Gene: Khc-73 (a.k.a. Dmel_CG8183, CG8183, DmKIN73, DmKin73, DmKlp73, Dmel\CG8183, KHC-73, KIF 13A, KIF13A/B, KLP73, Khc 73, Khc73, Kin73, Kinesin-73, anon-EST:fe3C9, khc-73, khc73)
  Promoter: Metallothionein
  Tag / fusion protein: GFP (C terminal on backbone)
  Cloning method: Gateway Cloning
  Sequencing primers: 5′ MT1-F
Terms and licenses: Academic/Nonprofit Terms; Industry Terms: Not Available to Industry
Depositor comments: The construct contains an L466P mutation in Khc73 relative to GenBank reference sequences.
How to cite: Khc73(1-623)-GFP was a gift from Ron Vale (Addgene plasmid # 31750 ; http://n2t.net/addgene:31750 ; RRID:Addgene_31750)
