[The description below was written by a language model from this plasmid's Addgene catalogue record.]
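Description:
Khc73(1-623)-GFP is an expression plasmid built on the pMTWG backbone (about 4 kb without insert), a Gateway destination vector that places a cloned open reading frame under a metallothionein promoter and fuses it to a C-terminal GFP supplied by the backbone. The catalogue lists the vector type as mammalian expression. However, the record does not state an intended host cell line, and the fly-derived insert and metal-inducible promoter would also suit use in insect cell culture. The plasmid is propagated in standard E. coli cloning strains under ampicillin selection. Its copy number is recorded as unknown, and no feature table is provided, so the origin of replication and any eukaryotic selection marker are not stated.

The insert is a truncated form of Drosophila melanogaster Khc-73 (CG8183), a kinesin-family motor protein with aliases linking it to KIF13A/B. Only amino acids 1-623 are encoded, so the construct yields an N-terminal fragment rather than the full-length protein. The depositor notes an L466P substitution relative to GenBank reference sequences, which users should bear in mind when interpreting results. The insert was introduced by Gateway recombination, so attB-derived linker sequence is expected between the insert and flanking vector elements. Metallothionein promoters are generally induced by heavy metal ions such as copper, which allows expression level and timing to be controlled. The GFP fusion allows the truncated motor to be visualised by fluorescence, for example to follow its localisation or movement in cells, although the record does not describe a specific application.
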