>Addgene plasmid #31750 | Khc73(1-623)-GFP | addgene partial sequence | sequence record 37969 | EGFP-N 5'-CGTCGCCGTCCAGCTCGACCAG-3'
GCTCCTCGCCCTTGCTCACCATGGTGGCGGAGCTCACCACTTTGTACAAGAAAGCTGGGTCGGCGCGCCC
ACCCTTCGACAGAATATTGCGTAGCTGCTGGAACTGACGCTCGTACTCCTGCCGTTGTTTTTCAAGCGCC
ACCTGCTTATCTTCCTCGTGCTGACGTTCCAGCCGAGCAATGGCCGTCTGGATAGGATCGTTGCTCAATT
CGTTCTGCATAATCTCATCGCGTGCGAAATTGTAATCAATCAGTTGCGCCGGCGTCTGGGGCTCCGAAGC
GCACATACTAGTGTTATTGCTCTTCGGCGAGTTGACGCGGAAAAAGTGGTGGTTGCCCCACAGGATACGG
TCGCCGTTCTGGAGTGGTGTCTTTTCCACAGCAGCAGATCCGTTCACAAAGCAACGCGCTCCCTGCACTG
GCTCCATGTACAGTCCACTATCCTCGATAGTGATCACACAGTGCTCGGGCTGGATTCCGAGACCGGAAAG
TTGTATATCCGGCTGCTGGCCACTGATAGTGCGTCCGCCAATCAGTGTGCGATCCTTCGGATAATAGACC
AGCAGCTCGTTAAGGGACGGATCAGCATTTAAATTGACCAAGTAGTACTTGTTCTTCTCTACCTTGATGC
CACTGGCCTGTACACTAATGCCCATTTTCTCTAGAGCCTGCTGCCGTTCGTTTTGAATGCGTTCTGTCTT
AACCAGCTTCTCCTCCCAAGTCTGCGAAATCTGTTTCATCAGGTTCTCGCTCTCAGCCAGCTT
